Addgene plasmid #147687: pT7-EGFP-C1-HsPAN3-6xmut_U
Purpose: Mammalian Expression of HsPAN3-6xmut
Depositing lab: Elisa Izaurralde. Depositing organization: Max Planck Institute for Developmental Biology. Publication: Structure of the PAN3 pseudokinase reveals the basis for interactions with the PAN2 deadenylase and the GW182 proteins. Christie M, Boland A, Huntzinger E, Weichenrieder O, Izaurralde E. Mol Cell. 2013 Aug 8;51(3):360-73. doi: 10.1016/j.molcel.2013.07.011. PubMed 23932717.
Backbone
  Vector backbone: Unknown
  Vector type: Mammalian Expression
Growth in bacteria
  Bacterial resistance: Kanamycin, 50 μg/mL
  Growth temperature: 37°C
  Growth strain: DH5alpha
  Copy number: High Copy
Gene/Insert
  Gene/Insert name: HsPAN3-6xmut
  Species: H. sapiens (human)
  Entrez Gene: PAN3 (a.k.a. RP11-179F17.3)
  Cloning method: Unknown
Terms and licenses: Academic/Nonprofit Terms; Industry Terms: Not Available to Industry
Depositor comments: ORF extracted from NCBI:BC128180.1 Plasmids from this collection were made available to the research community and donated after the lab closed. Please note that the sequence provided by the depositing laboratory may be theoretical/predicted or based on Sanger sequencing results. There may be discrepancies between sequencing results obtained by Addgene and the depositor sequence. If an Addgene verified sequence is not available, please contact before placing your order to request that our lab fully sequence the plasmid.
How to cite: pT7-EGFP-C1-HsPAN3-6xmut_U was a gift from Elisa Izaurralde (Addgene plasmid # 147687 ; http://n2t.net/addgene:147687 ; RRID:Addgene_147687)
