[The description below was written by a language model from this plasmid's Addgene catalogue record and pLannotate feature annotations shown in this document.]
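Description:
pT7-EGFP-C1-HsPAN3-6xmut_U is a 6.8 kb mammalian expression plasmid that produces human PAN3 carrying six mutations as an N-terminal EGFP fusion. The catalogue lists the backbone as unknown, but the name and feature layout are consistent with an EGFP-C1-type vector to which a T7 promoter has been added. It replicates in E. coli at high copy from a ColE1/pUC-type origin and also carries an f1 origin for single-stranded DNA production. A single NeoR/KanR (Tn5 aminoglycoside phosphotransferase) gene sits behind tandem bacterial (bla) and SV40 early promoters and ends in an HSV TK polyadenylation signal. It therefore gives kanamycin resistance in bacteria and can support G418 selection in mammalian cells.

The expression cassette is driven by the CMV immediate early enhancer and promoter. A T7 promoter lies just upstream of the coding region and could allow transcription by T7 RNA polymerase. EGFP is followed by a short multiple cloning site remnant and then the PAN3 open reading frame of about 2 kb, with an SV40 poly(A) signal terminating the transcript. The annotation tool matched the insert to mouse Pan3, but the record states that it is human, taken from a human cDNA. Several small fragment annotations (HIV-1 LTR, large T antigen, ble, bGH poly(A)) are probably incidental sequence matches rather than functional elements.

PAN3 is the regulatory subunit of the PAN2–PAN3 deadenylase complex, which shortens mRNA poly(A) tails. The record does not specify the six substitutions. The associated study concerns the PAN3 pseudokinase structure and its interactions with PAN2 and the GW182 proteins, so the mutant was probably used to test such interactions in cultured cells, with EGFP serving for detection or pull-down.
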