Features (pLannotate 1.2.2; 18 found; start..end, strand, type, name):
     61..364     +  enhancer       CMV enhancer: human cytomegalovirus immediate early enhancer
    365..568     +  promoter       CMV promoter: human cytomegalovirus (CMV) immediate early promoter
    564..597     +  LTR            5' LTR (truncated) (fragment): truncated 5' long terminal repeat (LTR) from HIV-1
    613..631     +  promoter       T7 promoter: promoter for bacteriophage T7 RNA polymerase
    665..1381    +  CDS            EGFP: EGFP is a basic (constitutively fluorescent) green fluorescent protein published in 1996, derived from Aequorea victoria. It is reported to be a rapidly-maturing weak dimer with moderate acid sensitivity.
   1382..1402    +  misc_feature   MCS (fragment): multiple cloning site
   1403..3457    +  CDS            Pan3 (fragment): PAN3_MOUSE - Experimental evidence at protein level: Swiss-Prot protein existence level 1. Regulatory subunit of the poly(A)-nuclease (PAN) deadenylation complex, one of two cytoplasmic mRNA deadenylases involved in general and miRNA-mediated mRNA turnover. PAN specifically shortens poly(A) tails of RNA and the activity is stimulated by poly(A)-binding protein (PABP). PAN deadenylation is followed by rapid degradation of the shortened mRNA tails by the CCR4-NOT complex. Deadenylated mRNAs are then degraded by two alternative mechanisms, namely exosome-mediated 3'-5' exonucleolytic degradation,
   3467..3492    +  misc_feature   MCS (fragment): multiple cloning site
   3504..3588    +  CDS            large T antigen (fragment): large T antigen from SV40 (simian virus 40)
   3611..3732    +  polyA_signal   SV40 poly(A) signal: SV40 polyadenylation signal
   3766..4194    -  rep_origin     f1 ori (sequence partly withheld): f1 bacteriophage origin of replication; arrow indicates direction of (+) strand synthesis
   4221..4325    +  promoter       AmpR promoter: bla
   4327..4684    +  promoter       SV40 promoter: SV40 enhancer and early promoter
   4719..5513    +  CDS            NeoR/KanR: aminoglycoside phosphotransferase from Tn5; aph(3')-II (or nptII); confers resistance to neomycin, kanamycin, and G418 (Geneticin®)
   5534..5686    +  CDS            ble (fragment): BLE_KLEPN - Experimental evidence at protein level: Swiss-Prot protein existence level 1. Binding protein with a strong affinity to the bleomycin family of antibiotics. Binds to CL990; an antimitotic-antibiotic compound. From Klebsiella pneumoniae.
   5745..5792    +  polyA_signal   HSV TK poly(A) signal: herpes simplex virus thymidine kinase polyadenylation signal (Cole and Stacy, 1985)
   5883..5899    -  polyA_signal   bGH poly(A) signal (fragment): bovine growth hormone polyadenylation signal
   6121..6709    +  rep_origin     ori: high-copy-number ColE1/pMB1/pBR322/pUC origin of replication
>Addgene plasmid #147687 | pT7-EGFP-C1-HsPAN3-6xmut_U | depositor full sequence | sequence record 290134 | Full Sequence
TAGTTATTAATAGTAATCAATTACGGGGTCATTAGTTCATAGCCCATATATGGAGTTCCGCGTTACATAA
CTTACGGTAAATGGCCCGCCTGGCTGACCGCCCAACGACCCCCGCCCATTGACGTCAATAATGACGTATG
TTCCCATAGTAACGCCAATAGGGACTTTCCATTGACGTCAATGGGTGGAGTATTTACGGTAAACTGCCCA
CTTGGCAGTACATCAAGTGTATCATATGCCAAGTACGCCCCCTATTGACGTCAATGACGGTAAATGGCCC
GCCTGGCATTATGCCCAGTACATGACCTTATGGGACTTTCCTACTTGGCAGTACATCTACGTATTAGTCA
TCGCTATTACCATGGTGATGCGGTTTTGGCAGTACATCAATGGGCGTGGATAGCGGTTTGACTCACGGGG
ATTTCCAAGTCTCCACCCCATTGACGTCAATGGGAGTTTGTTTTGGCACCAAAATCAACGGGACTTTCCA
AAATGTCGTAACAACTCCGCCCCATTGACGCAAATGGGCGGTAGGCGTGTACGGTGGGAGGTCTATATAA
GCAGAGCTCTCTGGCTAACTAGAGAACCCACTGCTTACTGGCTTATCGAAATTAATACGACTCACTATAG
GGAGACCCAAGCTCTAGCGCTACCGGTCGCCACCATGGTGAGCAAGGGCGAGGAGCTGTTCACCGGGGTG
GTGCCCATCCTGGTCGAGCTGGACGGCGACGTAAACGGCCACAAGTTCAGCGTGTCCGGCGAGGGCGAGG
GCGATGCCACCTACGGCAAGCTGACCCTGAAGTTCATCTGCACCACCGGCAAGCTGCCCGTGCCCTGGCC
CACCCTCGTGACCACCCTGACCTACGGCGTGCAGTGCTTCAGCCGCTACCCCGACCACATGAAGCAGCAC
GACTTCTTCAAGTCCGCCATGCCCGAAGGCTACGTCCAGGAGCGCACCATCTTCTTCAAGGACGACGGCA
ACTACAAGACCCGCGCCGAGGTGAAGTTCGAGGGCGACACCCTGGTGAACCGCATCGAGCTGAAGGGCAT
CGACTTCAAGGAGGACGGCAACATCCTGGGGCACAAGCTGGAGTACAACTACAACAGCCACAACGTCTAT
ATCATGGCCGACAAGCAGAAGAACGGCATCAAGGTGAACTTCAAGATCCGCCACAACATCGAGGACGGCA
GCGTGCAGCTCGCCGACCACTACCAGCAGAACACCCCCATCGGCGACGGCCCCGTGCTGCTGCCCGACAA
CCACTACCTGAGCACCCAGTCCGCCCTGAGCAAAGACCCCAACGAGAAGCGCGATCACATGGTCCTGCTG
GAGTTCGTGACCGCCGCCGGGATCACTCTCGGCATGGACGAGCTGTACAAGTCCGGACTCAGATCTCGAG
CTATGGATGGAGGTGCTTTAACTGATACAAGTCTCACAGATTCCTATTTTAGCACCAGCTTTATTGGAGT
CAATGGATTTGGAAGCCCTGTAGAAACAAAATATCCCCTGATGCAGAGAATGACTAATAGTAGCAGCTCC
CCAAGCCTTCTAAATGACAGTGCCAAGCCATATTCAGCCCATGATCCTCTAACATCACCTGCTTCATCCT
TGTTTAATGACTTTGGTGCCCTCAACATCTCTCAGAGACGAAAGACACCAAATCCTACTGCAAGCGAGTT
TATTCCTAAAGGAGGATCAACCTCCAGGCTGAGTAACGTGTCCCAGTCAAATATGTCTGCCTTCTCTCAA
GTTTTCTCTCACCCATCCATGGGAAGCCCTGCTACTGCTGGATTAGCGCCAGGAATGTCGTTGTCTGCTG
GGTCTTCCCCTCTTCATTCCCCCAAGATTACTCCACATACTTCTCCTGCTCCCAGAAGAAGAAGTCACAC
TCCAAATCCAGCAAGTTACATGGTGCCTTCTAGTGCCTCTACATCTGTTAATAATCCTGTTTCTCAGACT
CCGTCTTCTGGTCAGGTGATCCAAAAGGAAACTGTTGGTGGGACGACTTACTTCTATACAGACACAACTC
CAGCACCTTTGACTGGAATGGTGTTTCCAAACTATCATATTTATCCTCCAACTGCACCTCACGTTGCTTA
TATGCAACCGAAAGCAAACGCACCTTCCTTCTTCATGGCTGATGAACTCCGACAGGAGCTGATCAACAGA
CATTTAATAACAATGGCTCAAATTGATCAAGCAGATATGCCAGCAGTTCCTACAGAGGTTGACAGCTACC
ATAGCCTATTCCCTCTAGAACCACTGCCACCTCCCAACCGGATACAGAAATCAAGTAATTTTGGATATAT
TACATCTTGCTACAAAGCTGTAAACAGCAAAGATGATCTGCCATATTGCCTTCGGAGGATACATGGTTTT
CGTCTTGTTAACACAAAGTGCATGGTGTTGGTCGACATGTGGAAGAAAATTCAACACTCAAATATCGTAA
CTTTGCGTGAAGTATTTACCACTAAAGCATTTGCTGAGCCCTCTCTTGTGTTTGCACATGATTTCCATGC
TGGAGGAGAAACTATGATGAGCAGACACTTTAATGACCCTAATGCTGATGCCTACTTCACCAAGAGAAAG
TGGGGTCAGCACGAGGGACCATTGCCCAGGCAGCATGCTGGATTATTGCCAGAATCTCTTATTTGGGCAT
ATATTGTCCAACTAAGTTCTGCATTGCGTACCATTCATACAGCAGGTTTGGCATGTCGAGTTATGGATCC
AACAAAGATTCTGATAACTGGCAAAACAAGGTTGCGAGTAAATTGTGTTGGAGTTTTTGATGTTTTAACA
TTTGATAACAGTCAAAATAATAATCCATTGGCATTAATGGCCCAGTACCAGCAAGCAGATCTGATATCAT
TAGGAAAAGTTGTGTTGGCTTTGGCTTGCAACTCTTTGGCAGGAATTCAGCGAGAGAATTTACAGAAAGC
CATGGAACTGGTGACAATCAACTATTCCTCTGACCTGAAGAATCTGATTTTGTATTTGTTGACTGACCAA
AACAGGATGCGAAGTGTAAATGACATCATGCCCATGATTGGTGCTCGAGAATATACTCAAGAAGATGCTG
AACAAATGAGAAATGATGTCATAGAGGAAGACCTTGCAAAGGAGGTTCAAAATGGAAGACTGTTTAGGCT
CCTAGCAAAATTGGGAACAATCAATGAGAGGCCGGAGTTTCAGAAGGATCCCACTTGGTCAGAGACTGGA
GACCGTTATCTGTTGAAACTCTTTAGGGATCATCTTTTTCATCAGGTGACAGAAGCAGGTGCTCCCTGGA
TTGACCTCAGTGAGATAATTTCTTGTCTTAACGAGCTAAAGGCTGGTGTGCCAGAAAAAATAAGCCTGAT
TTCCAGAGATGAGAAGAGTGTACTTGTGGTGACCTACAGTGACTTAAAGCGCTGCTTTGAAAATACTTTT
CAAGAACTGATTGCAGCTGCAAATGGTCAGTTGTAGGGTACCGCGGGCCCGGGATCCACCGGATCTAGAT
AACTGATCATAATCAGCCATACCACATTTGTAGAGGTTTTACTTGCTTTAAAAAACCTCCCACACCTCCC
CCTGAACCTGAAACATAAAATGAATGCAATTGTTGTTGTTAACTTGTTTATTGCAGCTTATAATGGTTAC
AAATAAAGCAATAGCATCACAAATTTCACAAATAAAGCATTTTTTTCACTGCATTCTAGTTGTGGTTTGT
CCAAACTCATCAATGTATCTTAACGCGTAAATTGTAAGCGTTAATATTTTGTTAAAATTCGCGTTAAATT
TTTGTTAAATCAGCTCATTTTTTAACCAATAGGCCGAAATCGGCAAAATCCCTTATAAATCAAAAGAATA
GACCGAGATAGGGT
[37 nt withheld, positions 3865-3901]
AAAGAACGTGGACTCCAACGTCAAAGG
[49 nt withheld, positions 3929-3977]
T
[91 nt withheld, positions 3979-4069]
G
[124 nt withheld, positions 4071-4194]
CAGGTGGCACTTTTCGGGGAAATGTGCGCGGAACCCCTATTTGTTTATTTTTCTAAATACATTCAAATAT
GTATCCGCTCATGAGACAATAACCCTGATAAATGCTTCAATAATATTGAAAAAGGAAGAGTCCTGAGGCG
GAAAGAACCAGCTGTGGAATGTGTGTCAGTTAGGGTGTGGAAAGTCCCCAGGCTCCCCAGCAGGCAGAAG
TATGCAAAGCATGCATCTCAATTAGTCAGCAACCAGGTGTGGAAAGTCCCCAGGCTCCCCAGCAGGCAGA
AGTATGCAAAGCATGCATCTCAATTAGTCAGCAACCATAGTCCCGCCCCTAACTCCGCCCATCCCGCCCC
TAACTCCGCCCAGTTCCGCCCATTCTCCGCCCCATGGCTGACTAATTTTTTTTATTTATGCAGAGGCCGA
GGCCGCCTCGGCCTCTGAGCTATTCCAGAAGTAGTGAGGAGGCTTTTTTGGAGGCCTAGGCTTTTGCAAA
GATCGATCAAGAGACAGGATGAGGATCGTTTCGCATGATTGAACAAGATGGATTGCACGCAGGTTCTCCG
GCCGCTTGGGTGGAGAGGCTATTCGGCTATGACTGGGCACAACAGACAATCGGCTGCTCTGATGCCGCCG
TGTTCCGGCTGTCAGCGCAGGGGCGCCCGGTTCTTTTTGTCAAGACCGACCTGTCCGGTGCCCTGAATGA
ACTGCAAGACGAGGCAGCGCGGCTATCGTGGCTGGCCACGACGGGCGTTCCTTGCGCAGCTGTGCTCGAC
GTTGTCACTGAAGCGGGAAGGGACTGGCTGCTATTGGGCGAAGTGCCGGGGCAGGATCTCCTGTCATCTC
ACCTTGCTCCTGCCGAGAAAGTATCCATCATGGCTGATGCAATGCGGCGGCTGCATACGCTTGATCCGGC
TACCTGCCCATTCGACCACCAAGCGAAACATCGCATCGAGCGAGCACGTACTCGGATGGAAGCCGGTCTT
GTCGATCAGGATGATCTGGACGAAGAGCATCAGGGGCTCGCGCCAGCCGAACTGTTCGCCAGGCTCAAGG
CGAGCATGCCCGACGGCGAGGATCTCGTCGTGACCCATGGCGATGCCTGCTTGCCGAATATCATGGTGGA
AAATGGCCGCTTTTCTGGATTCATCGACTGTGGCCGGCTGGGTGTGGCGGACCGCTATCAGGACATAGCG
TTGGCTACCCGTGATATTGCTGAAGAGCTTGGCGGCGAATGGGCTGACCGCTTCCTCGTGCTTTACGGTA
TCGCCGCTCCCGATTCGCAGCGCATCGCCTTCTATCGCCTTCTTGACGAGTTCTTCTGAGCGGGACTCTG
GGGTTCGAAATGACCGACCAAGCGACGCCCAACCTGCCATCACGAGATTTCGATTCCACCGCCGCCTTCT
ATGAAAGGTTGGGCTTCGGAATCGTTTTCCGGGACGCCGGCTGGATGATCCTCCAGCGCGGGGATCTCAT
GCTGGAGTTCTTCGCCCACCCTAGGGGGAGGCTAACTGAAACACGGAAGGAGACAATACCGGAAGGAACC
CGCGCTATGACGGCAATAAAAAGACAGAATAAAACGCACGGTGTTGGGTCGTTTGTTCATAAACGCGGGG
TTCGGTCCCAGGGCTGGCACTCTGTCGATACCCCACCGAGACCCCATTGGGGCCAATACGCCCGCGTTTC
TTCCTTTTCCCCACCCCACCCCCCAAGTTCGGGTGAAGGCCCAGGGCTCGCAGCCAACGTCGGGGCGGCA
GGCCCTGCCATAGCCTCAGGTTACTCATATATACTTTAGATTGATTTAAAACTTCATTTTTAATTTAAAA
GGATCTAGGTGAAGATCCTTTTTGATAATCTCATGACCAAAATCCCTTAACGTGAGTTTTCGTTCCACTG
AGCGTCAGACCCCGTAGAAAAGATCAAAGGATCTTCTTGAGATCCTTTTTTTCTGCGCGTAATCTGCTGC
TTGCAAACAAAAAAACCACCGCTACCAGCGGTGGTTTGTTTGCCGGATCAAGAGCTACCAACTCTTTTTC
CGAAGGTAACTGGCTTCAGCAGAGCGCAGATACCAAATACTGTCCTTCTAGTGTAGCCGTAGTTAGGCCA
CCACTTCAAGAACTCTGTAGCACCGCCTACATACCTCGCTCTGCTAATCCTGTTACCAGTGGCTGCTGCC
AGTGGCGATAAGTCGTGTCTTACCGGGTTGGACTCAAGACGATAGTTACCGGATAAGGCGCAGCGGTCGG
GCTGAACGGGGGGTTCGTGCACACAGCCCAGCTTGGAGCGAACGACCTACACCGAACTGAGATACCTACA
GCGTGAGCTATGAGAAAGCGCCACGCTTCCCGAAGGGAGAAAGGCGGACAGGTATCCGGTAAGCGGCAGG
GTCGGAACAGGAGAGCGCACGAGGGAGCTTCCAGGGGGAAACGCCTGGTATCTTTATAGTCCTGTCGGGT
TTCGCCACCTCTGACTTGAGCGTCGATTTTTGTGATGCTCGTCAGGGGGGCGGAGCCTATGGAAAAACGC
CAGCAACGCGGCCTTTTTACGGTTCCTGGCCTTTTGCTGGCCTTTTGCTCACATGTTCTTTCCTGCGTTA
TCCCCTGATTCTGTGGATAACCGTATTACCGCCATGCAT
